Addgene plasmid #41846: psiCheck-ApoE3'UTR
Depositing lab: Sohail Tavazoie. Depositing organization: Rockefeller University. Publication: Convergent Multi-miRNA Targeting of ApoE Drives LRP1/LRP8-Dependent Melanoma Metastasis and Angiogenesis. Pencheva N, Tran H, Buss C, Huh D, Drobnjak M, Busam K, Tavazoie SF. Cell. 2012 Nov 21;151(5):1068-82. doi: 10.1016/j.cell.2012.10.028. Epub 2012 Nov 8. PubMed 23142051.
Backbone
  Vector backbone: psiCheck2
  Backbone manufacturer: Promega
  Backbone size w/o insert (bp): 6273
  Total vector size (bp): 6416
  Vector type: Luciferase
Growth in bacteria
  Bacterial resistance: Ampicillin, 100 μg/mL
  Growth temperature: 37°C
  Growth strain: DH5alpha
  Copy number: High Copy
Gene/Insert
  Gene/Insert name: ApoE 3'UTR (alt name: apolipoprotein E)
  Species: H. sapiens (human)
  Insert size (bp): 143
  Entrez Gene: APOE (a.k.a. AD2, APO-E, ApoE4, LDLCQ5, LPG)
  Cloning method: Restriction Enzyme; 5′ cloning site Xho1 (not destroyed); 3′ cloning site Not1 (not destroyed)
  Sequencing primers: 5′ GTACATCAAGAGCTTCGTGG; 3′ AAGACTCATTTAGATCCTCACAC
Terms and licenses: Academic/Nonprofit Terms; Industry Terms: Not Available to Industry
Depositor comments: Full-length 3′UTR of ApoE was cloned downstream of renilla luciferase reporter in the psiCheck2 dual luciferase reporter vector
How to cite: psiCheck-ApoE3'UTR was a gift from Sohail Tavazoie (Addgene plasmid # 41846 ; http://n2t.net/addgene:41846 ; RRID:Addgene_41846)
