[The description below was written by a language model from this plasmid's Addgene catalogue record.]
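Description:
psiCheck-ApoE3'UTR is a dual-luciferase reporter plasmid built on Promega's psiCheck2 backbone (6273 bp without insert; 6416 bp in total). It is maintained in E. coli as a high-copy plasmid under ampicillin selection. The record gives only catalogue fields and no feature table, so the promoters, polyadenylation signals and origin of replication are not itemised. What the record does state is that psiCheck2 is a dual luciferase reporter vector. In such vectors, Renilla luciferase serves as the experimental reporter, and a second luciferase on the same plasmid, firefly in the psiCheck2 design, acts as an internal normalisation control.

The insert is the full-length 3′ untranslated region of human apolipoprotein E (APOE), 143 bp long. It was cloned by restriction digestion between XhoI and NotI sites, both of which remain intact, immediately downstream of the Renilla luciferase coding sequence. The Renilla transcript therefore carries the ApoE 3′UTR, and any post-transcriptional regulation acting through that UTR, such as microRNA binding that leads to transcript destabilisation or translational repression, shows up as a change in Renilla signal relative to the control luciferase. Because both reporters sit on one plasmid, the ratio corrects for differences in transfection efficiency and cell number.

The associated publication concerns multiple microRNAs converging on ApoE in melanoma metastasis and angiogenesis. This fits use of the construct in transfected mammalian cells to test whether candidate miRNAs directly target the ApoE 3′UTR. The retained cloning sites would also allow the UTR to be excised or replaced with mutated variants, although the record does not describe any such derivatives.
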