>Addgene plasmid #41846 | psiCheck-ApoE3'UTR | depositor partial sequence | sequence record 56597 | ApoE 3'UTR
ACGCCGAAGCCTGCAGCCATGCGACCCCACGCCACCCCGTGCCTCCTGCCTCCGCGCAGCCTGCAGCGGG
AGACCCTGTCCCCGCCCCAGCCGTCCTCCTGGGGTGGACCCTAGTTTAATAAAGATTCACCAAGTTTCAC
GCA
