>Addgene plasmid #41846 | psiCheck-ApoE3'UTR | addgene partial sequence | sequence record 57608 | RenLuc3F 5'-GTACATCAAGAGCTTCGTGG-3'
ATTCTAGGCGATCGCTCGAGACGCCGAAGCCTGCAGCCATGCGACCCCACGCCACCCCGTGCCTCCTGCC
TCCGCGCAGCCTGCAGCGGGAGACCCTGTCCCCGCCCCAGCCGTCCTCCTGGGGTGGACCCTAGTTTAAT
AAAGATTCACCAAGTTTCACGCAGCGGCCGCTGGCCGCAATAAAATATCTTTATTTTCATTACATCTGTG
TGTTGGTTTTTTGTGTGAGGATCTAAATGAGTCTTCGGACCTCGCGGGGGCCGCTTAAGCGGTGGTTAGG
GTTTGTCTGACGCGGGGGGAGGGGGAAGGAACGAAACACTCTCATTCGGAGGCGGCTCGGGGTTTGGTCT
TGGTGGCCACGGGCACGCAGAAGAGCGCCGCGATCCTCTTAAGCACCCCCCCGCCCTCCGTGGAGGCGGG
GGTTTGGTCGGCGGGTGGTAACTGGCGGGCCGCTGACTCGGGCGGGTCGCGCGCCCCAGAGTGTGACCTT
TTCGGTCTGCTCGCAGACCCCCGGGCGGCGCCGCCGCGGCGGCGACGGGCTCGCTGGGTCCTAGGCTCCA
TGGGGACCGTATACGTGGACAGGCTCTGGAGCATCCGCACGACTGCGGTGATATTACCGGAGACCTTCTG
CGGGACGAGCCGGGTCACGCGGCTGACGCGGAGCGTCCGTTGGGCGACAAACACCAGGACGGGGCACAGG
TACACTATCTTGTCACCCGGAGGCGCGAGGGACTGCAGGAGCTTCAGGGAGTGGCGCAGCTGCTTCATCC
CCGTGGCCCGTTGCTCGCGTTTGCTGGCGGTGTCCCCGGAAGAAATATATTTGCATGTCTTTAGTTCTAT
GATGACACAAACCCCGCCCAGCGTCTTGTCATTGGC
